>Addgene plasmid #51490 | pJ404-GST-DJ1 | depositor full sequence | sequence record 78656 | pJ404-GST-DJ1 sequence 5234 bps
TGTCCGGTTTTCAACAAACCATGCAAATGCTGAATGAGGGCATCGTTCCCACTGCGATGCTGGTTGCCAA
CGATCAGATGGCGCTGGGCGCAATGCGCGCCATTACCGAGTCCGGGCTGCGCGTTGGTGCGGATATCTCG
GTAGTGGGATACGACGATACCGAAGATAGCTCATGTTATATCCCGCCGTTAACCACCATCAAACAGGATT
TTCGCCTGCTGGGGCAAACCAGCGTGGACCGCTTGCTGCAACTCTCTCAGGGCCAGGCGGTGAAGGGCAA
TCAGCTGTTGCCAGTCTCACTGGTGAAAAGAAAAACCACCCTGGCGCCCAATACGCAAACCGCCTCTCCC
CGCGCGTTGGCCGATTCATTAATGCAGCTGGCACGACAGGTTTCCCGACTGGAAAGCGGGCAGTGACTCA
TGACCAAAATCCCTTAACGTGAGTTACGCGCGCGTCGTTCCACTGAGCGTCAGACCCCGTAGAAAAGATC
AAAGGATCTTCTTGAGATCCTTTTTTTCTGCGCGTAATCTGCTGCTTGCAAACAAAAAAACCACCGCTAC
CAGCGGTGGTTTGTTTGCCGGATCAAGAGCTACCAACTCTTTTTCCGAAGGTAACTGGCTTCAGCAGAGC
GCAGATACCAAATACTGTTCTTCTAGTGTAGCCGTAGTTAGCCCACCACTTCAAGAACTCTGTAGCACCG
CCTACATACCTCGCTCTGCTAATCCTGTTACCAGTGGCTGCTGCCAGTGGCGATAAGTCGTGTCTTACCG
GGTTGGACTCAAGACGATAGTTACCGGATAAGGCGCAGCGGTCGGGCTGAACGGGGGGTTCGTGCACACA
GCCCAGCTTGGAGCGAACGACCTACACCGAACTGAGATACCTACAGCGTGAGCTATGAGAAAGCGCCACG
CTTCCCGAAGGGAGAAAGGCGGACAGGTATCCGGTAAGCGGCAGGGTCGGAACAGGAGAGCGCACGAGGG
AGCTTCCAGGGGGAAACGCCTGGTATCTTTATAGTCCTGTCGGGTTTCGCCACCTCTGACTTGAGCGTCG
ATTTTTGTGATGCTCGTCAGGGGGGCGGAGCCTATGGAAAAACGCCAGCAACGCGGCCTTTTTACGGTTC
CTGGCCTTTTGCTGGCCTTTTGCTCACATGTTCTTTCCTGCGTTATCCCCTGATTCTGTGGATAACCGTA
TTACCGCCTTTGAGTGAGCTGATACCGCTCGCCGCAGCCGAACGACCGAGCGCAGCGAGTCAGTGAGCGA
GGAAGCGGAAGGCGAGAGTAGGGAACTGCCAGGCATCAAACTAAGCAGAAGGCCCCTGACGGATGGCCTT
TTTGCGTTTCTACAAACTCTTTCTGTGTTGTAAAACGACGGCCAGTCTTAAGCTCGGGCCCCCTGGGCGG
TTCTGATAACGAGTAATCGTTAATCCGCAAATAACGTAAAAACCCGCTTCGGCGGGTTTTTTTATGGGGG
GAGTTTAGGGAAAGAGCATTTGTCAGAATATTTAAGGGCGCCTGTCACTTTGCTTGATATATGAGAATTA
TTTAACCTTATAAATGAGAAAAAAGCAACGCACTTTAAATAAGATACGTTGCTTTTTCGATTGATGAACA
CCTATAATTAAACTATTCATCTATTATTTATGATTTTTTGTATATACAATATTTCTAGTTTGTTAAAGAG
AATTAAGAAAATAAATCTCGAAAATAATAAAGGGAAAATCAGTTTTTGATATCAAAATTATACATGTCAA
CGATAATACAAAATATAATACAAACTATAAGATGTTATCAGTATTTATTATCATTTAGAATAAATTTTGT
GTCGCCCTTAATTGTGAGCGGATAACAATTACGAGCTTCATGCACAGTGAAATCATGAAAAATTTATTTG
CTTTGTGAGCGGATAACAATTATAATATGTGGAATTGTGAGCGCTCACAATTCCACAACGGTTTCCCTCT
AGAAATAATTTTGTTTAACTTTTAGGAGGTAAAACATATGTCGCCTATCTTGGGTTATTGGAAAATTAAA
GGTCTGGTTCAACCAACTCGTCTGCTGCTGGAGTATCTGGAAGAGAAGTACGAAGAACACCTGTACGAGC
GCGATGAAGGTGACAAGTGGCGCAACAAGAAATTTGAGCTGGGCCTGGAGTTTCCGAACTTGCCGTATTA
CATTGATGGTGACGTTAAGCTGACCCAGAGCATGGCGATCATCCGTTACATTGCAGATAAACACAATATG
CTGGGCGGTTGTCCGAAGGAACGTGCTGAGATCAGCATGCTGGAAGGTGCGGTGCTGGATATTCGCTACG
GCGTGTCTCGCATCGCCTACAGCAAAGATTTCGAAACCCTGAAAGTAGACTTCCTGAGCAAGCTGCCGGA
GATGCTGAAAATGTTCGAGGACCGTCTGTGCCATAAAACGTATTTGAACGGTGACCACGTCACCCATCCG
GATTTCATGTTGTATGATGCCCTGGACGTGGTGTTGTATATGGACCCGATGTGCCTGGACGCATTTCCGA
AACTGGTGTGTTTTAAGAAGCGTATCGAGGCGATTCCGCAGATTGATAAGTACCTGAAGTCCAGCAAATA
CATTGCGTGGCCGCTGCAAGGCTGGCAGGCGACCTTTGGCGGTGGTGACCATCCGCCTAAGAGCGACGAG
AATCTGTATTTCCAAGCTAGCAAGCGCGCGTTGGTGATCCTGGCAAAGGGTGCGGAAGAGATGGAAACGG
TTATCCCGGTCGATGTTATGCGTCGTGCAGGCATCAAGGTTACCGTGGCGGGTTTGGCGGGCAAGGATCC
GGTCCAGTGTTCCCGTGATGTGGTCATTTGCCCGGACGCGTCCCTGGAAGATGCCAAGAAAGAGGGCCCG
TATGACGTCGTCGTTCTGCCGGGTGGTAACCTGGGTGCGCAAAATCTGAGCGAGAGCGCTGCAGTTAAAG
AAATTCTGAAAGAACAGGAAAACCGTAAAGGCCTTATCGCGGCGATTTGCGCCGGTCCGACGGCACTGCT
GGCGCATGAGATCGGTTTTGGTAGCAAAGTTACGACGCACCCGCTGGCCAAAGATAAGATGATGAACGGT
GGCCACTACACCTACAGCGAGAATCGCGTTGAGAAAGACGGCCTCATTCTGACCAGCCGTGGCCCAGGTA
CCTCTTTCGAGTTCGCGTTAGCCATCGTTGAGGCGCTGAATGGCAAAGAAGTCGCAGCTCAAGTCAAAGC
ACCGCTGGTGCTGAAGGACTGATAACTCGAGCCCCAAGGGCGACACCCCATAATTAGCCCGGGCGAAAGG
CCCAGTCTTTCGACTGAGCCTTTCGTTTTATTTGATGCCTGGCAGTTCCCTACTCTCGCATGGGGAGTCC
CCACACTACCATCGGCGCTACGGCGTTTCACTTCTGAGTTCGGCATGGGGTCAGGTGGGACCACCGCGCT
ACTGCCGCCAGGCAAACAAGGGGTGTTATGAGCCATATTCAGGTATAAATGGGCTCGCGATAATGTTCAG
AATTGGTTAATTGGTTGTAACACTGACCCCTATTTGTTTATTTTTCTAAATACATTCAAATATGTATCCG
CTCATGAGACAATAACCCTGATAAATGCTTCAATAATATTGAAAAAGGAAGAATATGAGTATTCAACATT
TCCGTGTCGCCCTTATTCCCTTTTTTGCGGCATTTTGCCTTCCTGTTTTTGCTCACCCAGAAACGCTGGT
GAAAGTAAAAGATGCTGAAGATCAGTTGGGTGCACGAGTGGGTTACATCGAACTGGATCTCAACAGCGGT
AAGATCCTTGAGAGTTTTCGCCCCGAAGAACGTTTTCCAATGATGAGCACTTTTAAAGTTCTGCTATGTG
GCGCGGTATTATCCCGTATTGACGCCGGGCAAGAGCAACTCGGTCGCCGCATACACTATTCTCAGAATGA
CTTGGTTGAGTACTCACCAGTCACAGAAAAGCATCTTACGGATGGCATGACAGTAAGAGAATTATGCAGT
GCTGCCATAACCATGAGTGATAACACTGCGGCCAACTTACTTCTGACAACGATCGGAGGACCGAAGGAGC
TAACCGCTTTTTTGCACAACATGGGGGATCATGTAACTCGCCTTGATCGTTGGGAACCGGAGCTGAATGA
AGCCATACCAAACGACGAGCGTGACACCACGATGCCTGTAGCGATGGCAACAACGTTGCGCAAACTATTA
ACTGGCGAACTACTTACTCTAGCTTCCCGGCAACAATTAATAGACTGGATGGAGGCGGATAAAGTTGCAG
GACCACTTCTGCGCTCGGCCCTTCCGGCTGGCTGGTTTATTGCTGATAAATCCGGAGCCGGTGAGCGTGG
TTCTCGCGGTATCATCGCAGCGCTGGGGCCAGATGGTAAGCCCTCCCGTATCGTAGTTATCTACACGACG
GGGAGTCAGGCAACTATGGATGAACGAAATAGACAGATCGCTGAGATAGGTGCCTCACTGATTAAGCATT
GGTAAGCGGCGCGCCATCGAATGGCGCAAAACCTTTCGCGGTATGGCATGATAGCGCCCGGAAGAGAGTC
AATTCAGGGTGGTGAATATGAAACCAGTAACGTTATACGATGTCGCAGAGTATGCCGGTGTCTCTTATCA
GACCGTTTCCCGCGTGGTGAACCAGGCCAGCCACGTTTCTGCGAAAACGCGGGAAAAAGTGGAAGCGGCG
ATGGCGGAGCTGAATTACATTCCCAACCGCGTGGCACAACAACTGGCGGGCAAACAGTCGTTGCTGATTG
GCGTTGCCACCTCCAGTCTGGCCCTGCACGCGCCGTCGCAAATTGTCGCGGCGATTAAATCTCGCGCCGA
TCAACTGGGTGCCAGCGTGGTGGTGTCGATGGTAGAACGAAGCGGCGTCGAAGCCTGTAAAGCGGCGGTG
CACAATCTTCTCGCGCAACGCGTCAGTGGGCTGATCATTAACTATCCGCTGGATGACCAGGATGCCATTG
CTGTGGAAGCTGCCTGCACTAATGTTCCGGCGTTATTTCTTGATGTCTCTGACCAGACACCCATCAACAG
TATTATTTTCTCCCATGAGGACGGTACGCGACTGGGCGTGGAGCATCTGGTCGCATTGGGTCACCAGCAA
ATCGCGCTGTTAGCGGGCCCATTAAGTTCTGTCTCGGCGCGTCTGCGTCTGGCTGGCTGGCATAAATATC
TCACTCGCAATCAAATTCAGCCGATAGCGGAACGGGAAGGCGACTGGAGTGCCA
Features (pLannotate 1.2.2; 15 found; start..end, strand, type, name):
    502..1090    +  rep_origin     ori: high-copy-number ColE1/pMB1/pBR322/pUC origin of replication
   1315..1332    +  terminator     rrnB T2 terminator (fragment): transcription terminator T2 from the E. coli rrnB gene
   1357..1376    -  CDS            lacZα (fragment): LacZα fragment of β-galactosidase; lacZ fragment
   1832..1848    +  protein_bind   lac operator: The lac repressor binds to the lac operator to inhibit transcription in E. coli. This inhibition can be relieved by adding lactose or isopropyl-β-D-thiogalactopyranoside (IPTG). lac repressor encoded by lacI
   1893..1909    +  protein_bind   lac operator: The lac repressor binds to the lac operator to inhibit transcription in E. coli. This inhibition can be relieved by adding lactose or isopropyl-β-D-thiogalactopyranoside (IPTG). lac repressor encoded by lacI
   1923..1942    +  protein_bind   lac operator (symmetric): The lac repressor binds to the lac operator to inhibit transcription in E. coli. This inhibition can be relieved by adding lactose or isopropyl-β-D-thiogalactopyranoside (IPTG). The symmetric lac operator was optimized for tight binding of lac repressor. lac repressor encoded by lacI
   1998..2651    +  CDS            GST26_SCHJA: Experimental evidence at protein level: Swiss-Prot protein existence level 1. GST isoenzymes appear to play a central role in the parasite detoxification system. Other functions are also suspected including a role in increasing the solubility of haematin in the parasite gut. From Schistosoma japonicum (Blood fluke).
   2676..3239    +  CDS            PARK7: PARK7_HUMAN - Experimental evidence at protein level: Swiss-Prot protein existence level 1. Multifunctional protein with controversial molecular function which plays an important role in cell protection against oxidative stress and cell death acting as oxidative stress sensor and redox- sensitive chaperone and protease (PubMed:17015834, PubMed:20304780, PubMed:18711745, PubMed:12796482, PubMed:19229105, PubMed:25416785, PubMed:26995087, PubMed:28993701). It is involved in neuroprotective mechanisms like the stabilization of NFE2L2 and PINK1 proteins, male fertility as a positive regulator of a
   3284..3324    -  terminator     rrnB T1 terminator (fragment): transcription terminator T1 from the E. coli rrnB gene
   3326..3441    -  ncRNA          5S rRNA: Accession: RF00001 - 5S ribosomal RNA
   3472..3496    +  CDS            KanR (fragment): aminoglycoside phosphotransferase; aph(3')-Ia; confers resistance to kanamycin
   3526..3622    +  promoter       AmpR promoter (fragment): bla
   3625..4485    +  CDS            AmpR: β-lactamase; bla; confers resistance to ampicillin, carbenicillin, and related antibiotics
   4494..4567    +  promoter       lacI promoter (fragment): lacI
   4568..413     +  CDS            lacI (across the origin): LACI_ECOLI - Experimental evidence at protein level: Swiss-Prot protein existence level 1. Repressor of the lactose operon. Binds allolactose as an inducer. From Escherichia coli (strain K12).
