[The description below was written by a language model from this plasmid's Addgene catalogue record and pLannotate feature annotations shown in this document.]
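Description:
pJ404-GST-DJ1 is a bacterial expression plasmid for inducible production of human DJ1 (the PARK7 gene product) in E. coli. It is built on the commercial pJExpress404 T5/ampicillin/high-copy backbone, with the insert synthesized and cloned by the backbone manufacturer. The full construct is 5,234 bp, consistent with the recorded 3,986 bp backbone plus a 1,248 bp insert. It replicates from a high-copy ColE1/pUC-type origin and is selected with ampicillin through a β-lactamase gene driven by its own promoter.

The payload is a single open reading frame placed between preserved NdeI and XhoI sites. It encodes Schistosoma japonicum glutathione S-transferase at the N terminus and PARK7 at the C terminus. According to the catalogue entry, the short linker between them carries a TEV protease site, although the feature table does not annotate this site separately. Transcription comes from a T5 promoter, which is recognized by the host E. coli RNA polymerase and so does not require a T7 polymerase-expressing strain. The promoter itself is not annotated, but three lac operators, one of them the tight-binding symmetric version, lie just upstream of the coding sequence. A plasmid-borne lacI gene with its own promoter supplies the repressor, keeping expression off until IPTG or lactose is added. Fragments of the rrnB terminator region, including T1 and 5S rRNA sequence, lie downstream of the insert. The short lacZα and KanR matches appear to be incidental fragments rather than functional genes.

The design suits affinity purification of the fusion on glutathione resin, followed by TEV cleavage to release DJ1. DJ1 is a protein implicated in oxidative stress protection, and the purified product would serve biochemical or structural work.
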