Addgene plasmid #51490: pJ404-GST-DJ1
Purpose: Inducible expression of human DJ1 in E.coli
Depositing lab: Michael J Fox Foundation MJFF.
Backbone
  Vector backbone: pJExpress404-T5-amp-High
  Backbone manufacturer: DNA2.0
  Backbone size w/o insert (bp): 3986
  Vector type: Bacterial Expression
Growth in bacteria
  Bacterial resistance: Ampicillin, 100 μg/mL
  Growth temperature: 37°C
  Growth strain: DH5alpha
  Copy number: High Copy
Gene/Insert
  Gene/Insert name: DJ1
  Species: H. sapiens (human)
  Insert size (bp): 1248
  Entrez Gene: PARK7 (a.k.a. DJ-1, DJ1, GATD2, HEL-S-67p)
  Promoter: T5
  Tag / fusion protein: GST-TEV (N terminal on insert)
  Cloning method: Restriction Enzyme; 5′ cloning site NdeI (not destroyed); 3′ cloning site XhoI (not destroyed)
  Sequencing primers: 5′ T5; 3′ rrnB-T1-term-F
Resource information
  A portion of this plasmid was derived from a plasmid made by: Synthesized and cloned by DNA2.0
Terms and licenses: Academic/Nonprofit Terms; Industry Terms
How to cite: pJ404-GST-DJ1 was a gift from Michael J Fox Foundation MJFF (Addgene plasmid # 51490)
