>Addgene plasmid #51490 | pJ404-GST-DJ1 | addgene partial sequence | sequence record 80322 | rrnB-T1-term-F  5'-ACGAAAGGCTCAGTCGAAAG-3'
TGGGGTGTCGCCCTTGGGGCTCGAGTTATCAGTCCTTCAGCACCAGCGGTGCTTTGACTTGAGCTGCGAC
TTCTTTGCCATTCAGCGCCTCAACGATGGCTAACGCGAACTCGAAAGAGGTACCTGGGCCACGGCTGGTC
AGAATGAGGCCGTCTTTCTCAACGCGATTCTCGCTGTAGGTGTAGTGGCCACCGTTCATCATCTTATCTT
TGGCCAGCGGGTGCGTCGTAACTTTGCTACCAAAACCGATCTCATGCGCCAGCAGTGCCGTCGGACCGGC
GCAAATCGCCGCGATAAGGCCTTTACGGTTTTCCTGTTCTTTCAGAATTTCTTTAACTGCAGCGCTCTCG
CTCAGATTTTGCGCACCCAGGTTACCACCCGGCAGAACGACGACGTCATACGGGCCCTCTTTCTTGGCAT
CTTCCAGGGACGCGTCCGGGCAAATGACCACATCACGGGAACACTGGACCGGATCCTTGCCCGCCAAACC
CGCCACGGTAACCTTGATGCCTGCACGACGCATAACATCGACCGGGATAACCGTTTCCATCTCTTCCGCA
CCCTTTGCCAGGATCACCAACGCGCGCTTGCTAGCTTGGAAATACAGATTCTCGTCGCTCTTAGGCGGAT
GGTCACCACCGCCAAAGGTCGCCTGCCAGCCTTGCAGCGGCCACGCAATGTATTTGCTGGACTTCAGGTA
CTTATCAATCTGCGGAATCGCCTCGATACGCTTCTTAAAACACACCAGTTTCGGAAATGCGTCCAGGCAC
ATCGGGTCCATATACAACACCACGTCCAGGGCATCATACAACATGAAATCCGGATGGGTGACGTGGTCAC
CGTTCAAATACGTTTTATGGCACAGACGGTCCTCGAACATTTTCAGCATCTCCGGCAGCTTGCTCAGGAA
GTCTACTTTCAGG
